>Addgene plasmid #223556 | p3xFLAG-CMV-14-GINIP-Nluc | addgene full sequence | sequence record 443647 | Addgene NGS Result
TCAATTAGTCAGCAACCATAGTCCCGCCCCTAACTCCGCCCATCCCGCCCCTAACTCCGCCCAGTTCCGC
CCATTCTCCGCCCCATGGCTGACTAATTTTTTTTATTTATGCAGAGGCCGAGGCCGCCTCGGCCTCTGAG
CTATTCCAGAAGTAGTGAGGAGGCTTTTTTGGAGGAATTGATCAGCTTGGGATCTGATCAAGAGACAGGA
TGAGGATCGTTTCGCATGATTGAACAAGATGGATTGCACGCAGGTTCTCCGGCCGCTTGGGTGGAGAGGC
TATTCGGCTATGACTGGGCACAACAGACAATCGGCTGCTCTGATGCCGCCGTGTTCCGGCTGTCAGCGCA
GGGGCGCCCGGTTCTTTTTGTCAAGACCGACCTGTCCGGTGCCCTGAATGAACTGCAGGACGAGGCAGCG
CGGCTATCGTGGCTGGCCACGACGGGCGTTCCTTGCGCAGCTGTGCTCGACGTTGTCACTGAAGCGGGAA
GGGACTGGCTGCTATTGGGCGAAGTGCCGGGGCAGGATCTCCTGTCATCTCACCTTGCTCCTGCCGAGAA
AGTATCCATCATGGCTGATGCAATGCGGCGGCTGCATACGCTTGATCCGGCTACCTGCCCATTCGACCAC
CAAGCGAAACATCGCATCGAGCGAGCACGTACTCGGATGGAAGCCGGTCTTGTCGATCAGGATGATCTGG
ACGAAGAGCATCAGGGGCTCGCGCCAGCCGAACTGTTCGCCAGGCTCAAGGCGCGCATGCCCGACGGCGA
GGATCTCGTCGTGACCCATGGCGATGCCTGCTTGCCGAATATCATGGTGGAAAATGGCCGCTTTTCTGGA
TTCATCGACTGTGGCCGGCTGGGTGTGGCGGACCGCTATCAGGACATAGCGTTGGCTACCCGTGATATTG
CTGAAGAGCTTGGCGGCGAATGGGCTGACCGCTTCCTCGTGCTTTACGGTATCGCCGCTCCCGATTCGCA
GCGCATCGCCTTCTATCGCCTTCTTGACGAGTTCTTCTGAGCGGGACTCTGGGGTTCGAAATGACCGACC
AAGCGACGCCCAACCTGCCATCACGAGATTTCGATTCCACCGCCGCCTTCTATGAAAGGTTGGGCTTCGG
AATCGTTTTCCGGGACGCCGGCTGGATGATCCTCCAGCGCGGGGATCTCATGCTGGAGTTCTTCGCCCAC
CCCGGGCTCGATCCCCTCGCGAGTTGGTTCAGCTGCTGCCTGAGGCTGGACGACCTCGCGGAGTTCTACC
GGCAGTGCAAATCCGTCGGCATCCAGGAAACCAGCAGCGGCTATCCGCGCATCCATGCCCCCGAACTGCA
GGAGTGGGGAGGCACGATGGCCGCTTTGGTCGACCCGGACGGGACGCTCCTGCGCCTGATACAGAACGAA
TTGCTTGCAGGCATCTCATGAGTGTGTCTTCCCGTTTTCCGCCTGAGGTCACTGCGTGGATGGAGCGCTG
GCGCCTGCTGCGCGACGGCGAGCTGCTCACCACCCACTCGCCAAGCTGGAACCGTAAAAAGGCCGCGTTG
CTGGCGTTTTTCCATAGGCTCCGCCGATCATAATCAGCCATACCACATTTGTAGAGGTTTTACTTGCTTT
AAAAAACCTCCCACACCTCCCCCTGAACCTGAAACATAAAATGAATGCAATTGTTGTTGTTAACTTGTTT
ATTGCAGCTTATAATGGTTACAAATAAAGCAATAGCATCACAAATTTCACAAATAAAGCATTTTTTTCAC
TGCATTCTAGTTGTGGTTTGTCCAAACTCATCAATGTATCTTATCATGTCTGGATCAATTCCCTATAGTG
AGTCGTATTAAATTCGTAATCATGTCATAGCTGTTTCCTGTGTGAAATTGTTATCCGCTCACAATTCCAC
ACAACATACGAGCCGGAAGCATAAAGTGTAAAGCCTGGGGTGCCTAATGAGTGAGCTAACTCACATTAAT
TGCGTTGCGCTCACTGCCCGCTTTCCAGTCGGGAAACCTGTCGTGCCAGCTGCATTAATGAATCGGCCAA
CGCGCGGGGAGAGGCGGTTTGCGTATTGGGCGCTCTTCCGCTTCCTCGCTCACTGACTCGCTGCGCTCGG
TCGTTCGGCTGCGGCGAGCGGTATCAGCTCACTCAAAGGCGGTAATACGGTTATCCACAGAATCAGGGGA
TAACGCAGGAAAGAACATGTGAGCAAAAGGCCAGCAAAAGGCCAGGAACCGTAAAAAGGCCGCGTTGCTG
GCGTTTTTCCATAGGCTCCGCCCCCCTGACGAGCATCACAAAAATCGACGCTCAAGTCAGAGGTGGCGAA
ACCCGACAGGACTATAAAGATACCAGGCGTTTCCCCCTGGAAGCTCCCTCGTGCGCTCTCCTGTTCCGAC
CCTGCCGCTTACCGGATACCTGTCCGCCTTTCTCCCTTCGGGAAGCGTGGCGCTTTCTCATAGCTCACGC
TGTAGGTATCTCAGTTCGGTGTAGGTCGTTCGCTCCAAGCTGGGCTGTGTGCACGAACCCCCCGTTCAGC
CCGACCGCTGCGCCTTATCCGGTAACTATCGTCTTGAGTCCAACCCGGTAAGACACGACTTATCGCCACT
GGCAGCAGCCACTGGTAACAGGATTAGCAGAGCGAGGTATGTAGGCGGTGCTACAGAGTTCTTGAAGTGG
TGGCCTAACTACGGCTACACTAGAAGAACAGTATTTGGTATCTGCGCTCTGCTGAAGCCAGTTACCTTCG
GAAAAAGAGTTGGTAGCTCTTGATCCGGCAAACAAACCACCGCTGGTAGCGGTGGTTTTTTTGTTTGCAA
GCAGCAGATTACGCGCAGAAAAAAAGGATCTCAAGAAGATCCTTTGATCTTTTCTACGGGGTCTGACGCT
CAGTGGAACGAAAACTCACGTTAAGGGATTTTGGTCATGAGATTATCAAAAAGGATCTTCACCTAGATCC
TTTTAAATTAAAAATGAAGTTTTAAATCAATCTAAAGTATATATGAGTAAACTTGGTCTGACAGTTACCA
ATGCTTAATCAGTGAGGCACCTATCTCAGCGATCTGTCTATTTCGTTCATCCATAGTTGCCTGACTCCCC
GTCGTGTAGATAACTACGATACGGGAGGGCTTACCATCTGGCCCCAGTGCTGCAATGATACCGCGAGACC
CACGCTCACCGGCTCCAGATTTATCAGCAATAAACCAGCCAGCCGGAAGGGCCGAGCGCAGAAGTGGTCC
TGCAACTTTATCCGCCTCCATCCAGTCTATTAATTGTTGCCGGGAAGCTAGAGTAAGTAGTTCGCCAGTT
AATAGTTTGCGCAACGTTGTTGCCATTGCTACAGGCATCGTGGTGTCACGCTCGTCGTTTGGTATGGCTT
CATTCAGCTCCGGTTCCCAACGATCAAGGCGAGTTACATGATCCCCCATGTTGTGCAAAAAAGCGGTTAG
CTCCTTCGGTCCTCCGATCGTTGTCAGAAGTAAGTTGGCCGCAGTGTTATCACTCATGGTTATGGCAGCA
CTGCATAATTCTCTTACTGTCATGCCATCCGTAAGATGCTTTTCTGTGACTGGTGAGTACTCAACCAAGT
CATTCTGAGAATAGTGTATGCGGCGACCGAGTTGCTCTTGCCCGGCGTCAATACGGGATAATACCGCGCC
ACATAGCAGAACTTTAAAAGTGCTCATCATTGGAAAACGTTCTTCGGGGCGAAAACTCTCAAGGATCTTA
CCGCTGTTGAGATCCAGTTCGATGTAACCCACTCGTGCACCCAACTGATCTTCAGCATCTTTTACTTTCA
CCAGCGTTTCTGGGTGAGCAAAAACAGGAAGGCAAAATGCCGCAAAAAAGGGAATAAGGGCGACACGGAA
ATGTTGAATACTCATACTCTTCCTTTTTCAATATTATTGAAGCATTTATCAGGGTTATTGTCTCATGAGC
GGATACATATTTGAATGTATTTAGAAAAATAAACAAATAGGGGTTCCGCGCACATTTCCCCGAAAAGTGC
CACCTG
[124 nt withheld, positions 3997-4120]
C
[91 nt withheld, positions 4122-4212]
A
[49 nt withheld, positions 4214-4262]
CCTTTGACGTTGGAGTCCACGTTCTTT
[37 nt withheld, positions 4290-4326]
ACCCTATCTCGGTCTATTCTTTTGATTTATAAGGGATTTTGCCGATTTCGGCCTATTGGTTAAAAAATGA
GCTGATTTAACAAAAATTTAACGCGAATTTTAACAAAATATTAACGCTTACAATTTCCATTCGCCATTCA
GGCTGCGCAACTGTTGGGAAGGGCGATCGGTGCGGGCCTCTTCGCTATTACGCCAGCTGGCGAAAGGGGG
ATGTGCTGCAAGGCGATTAAGTTGGGTAACGCCAGGGTTTTCCCAGTCACGACGTTGTAAAACGACGGCC
AGTGCCAAGCTGATCTATACATTGAATCAATATTGGCAATTAGCCATATTAGTCATTGGTTATATAGCAT
AAATCAATATTGGCTATTGGCCATTGCATACGTTGTATCTATATCATAATATGTACATTTATATTGGCTC
ATGTCCAATATGACCGCCATGTTGACATTGATTATTGACTAGTTATTAATAGTAATCAATTACGGGGTCA
TTAGTTCATAGCCCATATATGGAGTTCCGCGTTACATAACTTACGGTAAATGGCCCGCCTGGCTGACCGC
CCAACGACCCCCGCCCATTGACGTCAATAATGACGTATGTTCCCATAGTAACGCCAATAGGGACTTTCCA
TTGACGTCAATGGGTGGAGTATTTACGGTAAACTGCCCACTTGGCAGTACATCAAGTGTATCATATGCCA
AGTCCGCCCCCTATTGACGTCAATGACGGTAAATGGCCCGCCTGGCATTATGCCCAGTACATGACCTTAC
GGGACTTTCCTACTTGGCAGTACATCTACGTATTAGTCATCGCTATTACCATGGTGATGCGGTTTTGGCA
GTACACCAATGGGCGTGGATAGCGGTTTGACTCACGGGGATTTCCAAGTCTCCACCCCATTGACGTCAAT
GGGAGTTTGTTTTGGCACCAAAATCAACGGGACTTTCCAAAATGTCGTAATAACCCCGCCCCGTTGACGC
AAATGGGCGGTAGGCGTGTACGGTGGGAGGTCTATATAAGCAGAGCTCGTTTAGTGAACCGTCAGAATTA
AGCTTGCGGCCGCGAATTCATGGGGGTGTTGATGTCCAAGCGGCAGACAGTGGAGCAGGTGCAGAAGGTG
AGTCTGGCTGTGTCTGCTTTCAAGGATGGGCTGCGGGACAGGCCTTCCATCCGACGCACAGGTGAGCTGC
CAGGGTCCCGCCGTGGCACTGTAGAGGGCTCCGTCCAGGAGGTACAGGAGGAGAAGGAAGCAGAAGCAGG
AACCTCGGTGGTCCAGGAAGAGAGTAGTGCCGGCCGCGCAGCCTGGGAGCGGCTCCGAGATGGGCGCGGC
GTGGAGCCTGAGGAGTTTGACAGGACAAGTCGATTCACACCCCCTGCGTTCATCCGCCCCACCCGGAAGC
TGGATGATGACAAACCTCCAGAAATCTGCCTGGAGCCCAGAGAGCCTGTTGTCAACGATGAGATGTGTGA
TGTTTGTGAGGTCTGGACAGCTGAGAGCCTCTTCCCGTGCAGGGTCTGCACCAGGGTTTTCCATGATGGC
TGCCTGCGCCGCATGGGCTACATCCAAGGAGACAGTGCAGCGGAGGTGACGGAGATGGCCCACACAGAAA
CAGGCTGGAGCTGCCACTACTGTGACAACATCAACTTGCTGCTTACTGAGGAGGAAATGTATAGCCTCAC
GGAGACCTTTCAGCGGTGTAAAGTCATCCCTGATTGCTCCCTGACACTGGAGGACTTTCTGCGTTACCGC
CACCAAGCAGCCAAGCGGGGGGACCGTGACAGGGCCCTGAGTGAGGAGCAAGAAGAGCAGGCGGCCCGCC
AGTTTGCTGCCCTGGACCCTGAACATCGAGGCCACATAGAGTGGCCTGACTTCTTGTCCCATGAGTCCCT
CCTGCTTCTGCAGCAGTTGCGTCCCCAGAACTCTCTGTTGAGGCTTCTGACAGTGAAGGAGCGGGAGCGA
GCCCGAGCCGCCTTCCTGGCTCGGGGCAGTGGGAGCACCGTCAGTGAGGCAGAGTGCCGCCGGGCCCAGC
ACTCTTGGTTTTGCAAACGGTTCCCAGAGGCTCCTTCCTGCAGTGTCAGCATCAGCCATGTGGGTCCCAT
CGCAGATAGCAGCCCAGCCAGCAGCAGCAGCAAGAGTCAGGACAAGACCCTGCTGCCCACAGAGCAGGAG
TCCAGATTTGTGGACTGGCCTACCTTCCTGCAAGAGAATGTCCTCTACATCCTGGCTGCTCGCCCCAACA
GCGCAGCCATTCACCTGAAGCCCCCAGGAGGTGGTGGTTCTATGGTCTTCACACTCGAAGATTTCGTTGG
GGACTGGCGACAGACAGCCGGCTACAACCTGGACCAAGTCCTTGAACAGGGAGGTGTGTCCAGTTTGTTT
CAGAATCTCGGGGTGTCCGTAACTCCGATCCAAAGGATTGTCCTGAGCGGTGAAAATGGGCTGAAGATCG
ACATCCATGTCATCATCCCGTATGAAGGTCTGAGCGGCGACCAAATGGGCCAGATCGAAAAAATTTTTAA
GGTGGTGTACCCTGTGGATGATCATCACTTTAAGGTGATCCTGCACTATGGCACACTGGTAATCGACGGG
GTTACGCCGAACATGATCGACTATTTCGGACGGCCGTATGAAGGCATCGCCGTGTTCGACGGCAAAAAGA
TCACTGTAACAGGGACCCTGTGGAACGGCAACAAAATTATCGACGAGCGCCTGATCAACCCCGACGGCTC
CCTGCTGTTCCGAGTAACCATCAACGGAGTGACCGGCTGGCGGCTGTGCGAACGCATTCTGGCGGGATCC
CGGGCTGACTACAAAGACCATGACGGTGATTATAAAGATCATGACATCGACTACAAGGATGACGATGACA
AGTAGTGATCCCGGGTGGCATCCCTGTGACCCCTCCCCAGTGCCTCTCCTGGCCCTGGAAGTTGCCACTC
CAGTGCCCACCAGCCTTGTCCTAATAAAATTAAGTTGCATCATTTTGTCTGACTAGGTGTCCTTCTATAA
TATTATGGGGTGGAGGGGGGTGGTATGGAGCAAGGGGCAAGTTGGGAAGACAACCTGTAGGGCCTGCGGG
GTCTATTGGGAACCAAGCTGGAGTGCAGTGGCACAATCTTGGCTCACTGCAATCTCCGCCTCCTGGGTTC
AAGCGATTCTCCTGCCTCAGCCTCCCGAGTTGTTGGGATTCCAGGCATGCATGACCAGGCTCAGCTAATT
TTTGTTTTTTTGGTAGAGACGGGGTTTCACCATATTGGCCAGGCTGGTCTCCAACTCCTAATCTCAGGTG
ATCTACCCACCTTGGCCTCCCAAATTGCTGGGATTACAGGCGTGAACCACTGCTCCCTTCCCTGTCCTTC
TGATTTTAAAATAACTATACCAGCAGGAGGACGTCCAGACACAGCATAGGCTACCTGGCCATGCCCAACC
GGTGGGACATTTGAGTTGCTTGCTTGGCACTGTCCTCTCATGCGTTGGGTCCACTCAGTAGATGCCTGTT
GAATTGGGTACGCGGCCAGCTTGGCTGTGGAATGTGTGTCAGTTAGGGTGTGGAAAGTCCCCAGGCTCCC
CAGCAGGCAGAAGTATGCAAAGCATGCATCTCAATTAGTCAGCAACCAGGTGTGGAAAGTCCCCAGGCTC
CCCAGCAGGCAGAAGTATGCAAAGCATGCATC
Features (pLannotate 1.2.2; 23 found; start..end, strand, type, name):
    226..1017    +  CDS            neo: KKA2_KLEPN - Also known as kan, nptII. Experimental evidence at protein level: Swiss-Prot protein existence level 1. Resistance to kanamycin, neomycin, paromomycin, ribostamycin, butirosin and gentamicin B. From Klebsiella pneumoniae.
   1041..1418    +  CDS            ble: BLE_KLEPN - Experimental evidence at protein level: Swiss-Prot protein existence level 1. Binding protein with a strong affinity to the bleomycin family of antibiotics. Binds to CL990; an antimitotic-antibiotic compound. From Klebsiella pneumoniae.
   1460..1519    +  CDS            str (fragment): STR_KLEPN - Protein inferred from homology: Swiss-Prot protein existence level 3. The aminoglycoside phosphotransferases achieve inactivation of their antibiotic substrates by phosphorylation. From Klebsiella pneumoniae.
   1542..1565    -  rep_origin     CloDF13 ori (fragment): Plasmids containing the CloDF13 (CDF) origin of replication can be propagated in E. coli cells that contain additional plasmids with compatible origins.
   1566..1649    +  CDS            large T antigen (fragment): large T antigen from SV40 (simian virus 40)
   1672..1806    +  polyA_signal   SV40 poly(A) signal: SV40 polyadenylation signal
   1812..1830    -  promoter       T7 promoter: promoter for bacteriophage T7 RNA polymerase
   1868..1884    -  protein_bind   lac operator: The lac repressor binds to the lac operator to inhibit transcription in E. coli. This inhibition can be relieved by adding lactose or isopropyl-β-D-thiogalactopyranoside (IPTG). lac repressor encoded by lacI
   1892..1922    -  promoter       lac promoter: promoter for the E. coli lac operon
   1937..1958    -  protein_bind   CAP binding site: CAP binding activates transcription in the presence of cAMP. E. coli catabolite activator protein
   1971..2063    -  CDS            lacI (fragment): lac repressor; lacI; The lac repressor binds to the lac operator to inhibit transcription in E. coli. This inhibition can be relieved by adding lactose or isopropyl-β-D-thiogalactopyranoside (IPTG).
   2246..2834    -  rep_origin     ori: high-copy-number ColE1/pMB1/pBR322/pUC origin of replication
   3005..3865    -  CDS            AmpR: β-lactamase; bla; confers resistance to ampicillin, carbenicillin, and related antibiotics
   3866..3970    -  promoter       AmpR promoter: bla
   3997..4425    +  rep_origin     f1 ori (sequence partly withheld): f1 bacteriophage origin of replication; arrow indicates direction of (+) strand synthesis
   4456..4610    -  CDS            lacZα (fragment): LacZα fragment of β-galactosidase; lacZ fragment
   4770..5149    +  enhancer       CMV enhancer: human cytomegalovirus immediate early enhancer
   5151..5350    +  promoter       CMV promoter: human cytomegalovirus (CMV) immediate early promoter
   5396..6595    +  CDS            PHF24: PHF24_HUMAN - Also known as KIAA1045 Experimental evidence at protein level: Swiss-Prot protein existence level 1. From Homo sapiens (Human).
   6608..7120    +  CDS            Nluc: NanoLuc® luciferase human codon-optimized
   7133..7198    +  CDS            3xFLAG: three tandem FLAG® epitope tags, followed by an enterokinase cleavage site
   7209..7831    +  polyA_signal   hGH poly(A) signal: human growth hormone polyadenylation signal
   7873..172     +  promoter       SV40 promoter (across the origin): SV40 enhancer and early promoter
