[The description below was written by a language model from this plasmid's Addgene catalogue record and pLannotate feature annotations shown in this document.]
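Description:
p3xFLAG-CMV-14-GINIP-Nluc is a mammalian expression plasmid of about 8 kb built on the p3xFLAG-CMV-14 backbone. It is propagated in E. coli as a high-copy plasmid through a ColE1/pUC-type origin and selected with ampicillin via the β-lactamase gene. An f1 origin is also present, along with small remnants of lac-derived sequences and a T7 promoter that appear to be backbone carry-over. For selection in mammalian cells, the backbone carries an SV40 enhancer/early promoter driving a neomycin/kanamycin phosphotransferase gene. This is followed by Tn5-derived bleomycin-resistance and partial streptomycin-resistance sequences and ends in an SV40 polyadenylation signal.

The payload is a synthetic fusion of about 1.8 kb, inserted by Gibson assembly downstream of the human CMV immediate-early enhancer and promoter. It consists of human GINIP (annotated in the feature table under its gene name PHF24, also known as KIAA1045) joined through a short GGGS linker to human codon-optimized NanoLuc luciferase. The feature table places the backbone's 3xFLAG epitope directly after Nluc, consistent with the catalogue listing of a C-terminal tag that would allow immunodetection or purification of the fusion. Transcripts are terminated by the human growth hormone polyadenylation signal.

The stated purpose is simply to express GINIP-Nluc in mammalian cells. The associated publication describes a sensitive biosensor of endogenous Gαi activity for characterizing GPCR agonist responses, which suggests the luciferase-tagged GINIP serves as a luminescent component of such a sensor. The record does not spell out the assay format or any partner constructs.
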