Addgene plasmid #223556: p3xFLAG-CMV-14-GINIP-Nluc
Purpose: Plasmid expressing GINIP-Nluc in mammalian cells
Depositing lab: Mikel Garcia-Marcos. Depositing organization: Boston University Medical Campus. Publication: A sensitive biosensor of endogenous Galpha(i) activity enables the accurate characterization of endogenous GPCR agonist responses. Luebbers A, Janicot R, Zhao J, Philibert CE, Garcia-Marcos M. Sci Signal. 2025 Mar 25;18(879):eadp6457. doi: 10.1126/scisignal.adp6457. Epub 2025 Mar 25. PubMed 40132053.
Backbone
  Vector backbone: p3xFLAG-CMV-14
  Vector type: Mammalian Expression
Growth in bacteria
  Bacterial resistance: Ampicillin, 100 μg/mL
  Growth temperature: 37°C
  Growth strain: DH5alpha
  Copy number: High Copy
Gene/Insert
  Gene/Insert name: human GINIP - linker(GGGS) - Nluc (alt name: GINIP-Nluc)
  Species: Synthetic
  Insert size (bp): 1806
  Tag / fusion protein: 3xFLAG (C terminal on backbone)
  Cloning method: Gibson Cloning
  Sequencing primers: 5′ CMV-F
Terms and licenses: Academic/Nonprofit Terms; Industry Terms: Not Available to Industry
How to cite: p3xFLAG-CMV-14-GINIP-Nluc was a gift from Mikel Garcia-Marcos (Addgene plasmid # 223556 ; http://n2t.net/addgene:223556 ; RRID:Addgene_223556)
